Addgene plasmid #141318: pJT112_GalL_nCDA1-xBE3
Purpose: Expressing base editor nCDA1-xBE3 in yeast cells
Depositing lab: Ralph Bock. Depositing organization: Max Planck Institute of Molecular Plant Physiology. Publication: Expanding the genome-targeting scope and the site selectivity of high-precision base editors. Tan J, Zhang F, Karcher D, Bock R. Nat Commun. 2020 Jan 31;11(1):629. doi: 10.1038/s41467-020-14465-z. PubMed 32005820.
Backbone
  Vector backbone: p415
  Vector type: Yeast Expression, CRISPR
  Selectable markers: LEU2
Growth in bacteria
  Bacterial resistance: Ampicillin, 100 μg/mL
  Growth temperature: 37°C
  Growth strain: DH5alpha
  Copy number: High Copy
Gene/Insert
  Gene/Insert name: nCDA1-xBE3 (alt name: pmCDA1-XTEN-nxCas9(3.7)-UGI-NLS)
  Species: Bacillus phage PBS2, Petromyzon marinus, Streptococcus pyogenes
  Insert size (bp): 5073
  Mutation: spCas9(D10A, A262T, R324L, S409I, E480K, E543D, M694I, E1219V)
  Promoter: GalL
  Cloning method: Gibson Cloning
  Sequencing primers: 5′ T3 promoter; 3′ T7 promoter
Resource information
  A portion of this plasmid was derived from a plasmid made by: Based on the plasmid xCas9 3.7 (David Liu, Addgene plasmid # 108379)
Terms and licenses: Academic/Nonprofit Terms; Industry Terms: Not Available to Industry
How to cite: pJT112_GalL_nCDA1-xBE3 was a gift from Ralph Bock (Addgene plasmid # 141318 ; http://n2t.net/addgene:141318 ; RRID:Addgene_141318)
