[The description below was written by a language model from this plasmid's Addgene catalogue record and pLannotate feature annotations shown in this document.]
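Description:
pJT112_GalL_nCDA1-xBE3 is an 11.7 kb yeast–E. coli shuttle plasmid built on the p415 backbone for expressing a cytidine base editor in Saccharomyces cerevisiae. In bacteria it replicates from a high-copy ColE1/pUC-type origin and is selected with ampicillin through the bla gene. In yeast it is maintained as a centromeric plasmid through a CEN6/ARS element and selected by leucine prototrophy using LEU2 under its own promoter. An f1 origin and remnants of the pBluescript lac/lacZα region are also present, along with T3 and T7 promoters that flank the expression cassette and serve as sequencing primer sites.

The payload is a single fusion open reading frame of about 5.1 kb. It is driven by the GalL promoter, an attenuated derivative of the galactose-inducible, Gal4-regulated GAL1 promoter (the annotation software labels it GAL1), and is terminated by the CYC1 terminator. From the N-terminus, the fusion comprises the sea lamprey cytidine deaminase PmCDA1, an XTEN linker, a nickase form of the broad-PAM Streptococcus pyogenes variant xCas9 3.7 (D10A plus A262T, R324L, S409I, E480K, E543D, M694I and E1219V), the uracil-DNA glycosylase inhibitor UGI from Bacillus phage PBS2, and a nuclear localisation signal. When directed by a guide RNA, the deaminase converts cytosines to uracil on the displaced strand. The D10A nickase cuts the opposite strand, and UGI blocks uracil excision, which together favour C-to-T outcomes. No guide RNA cassette is annotated, so the guide is presumably supplied from a separate construct. The plasmid is intended for galactose-controlled base editing in yeast at sites with non-NGG PAMs.
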