Features (pLannotate 1.2.2; 25 found; start..end, strand, type, name):
      1..589     +  rep_origin     ori: high-copy-number ColE1/pMB1/pBR322/pUC origin of replication
    772..864     +  CDS            lacI (fragment): lac repressor; lacI; The lac repressor binds to the lac operator to inhibit transcription in E. coli. This inhibition can be relieved by adding lactose or isopropyl-β-D-thiogalactopyranoside (IPTG).
    877..898     +  protein_bind   CAP binding site: CAP binding activates transcription in the presence of cAMP. E. coli catabolite activator protein
    913..943     +  promoter       lac promoter: promoter for the E. coli lac operon
    947..969     +  protein_bind   lac operator (fragment): The lac repressor binds to the lac operator to inhibit transcription in E. coli. This inhibition can be relieved by adding lactose or isopropyl-β-D-thiogalactopyranoside (IPTG). lac repressor encoded by lacI
   1012..1030    +  promoter       T3 promoter: promoter for bacteriophage T3 RNA polymerase
   1049..1468    +  promoter       GAL1 promoter: S. cerevisiae GAL1; inducible promoter, regulated by Gal4
   1483..1506    +  misc_feature   MCS (fragment): pBluescript multiple cloning site
   1513..2137    +  CDS            PmCDA1 (fragment): cytidine deaminase from the sea lamprey Petromyzon marinus (Rogozin et al., 2007)
   2185..6288    +  CDS            xCas9-3.7: Streptococcus pyogenes Cas9 mutant with broad PAM compatibility (Hu et al., 2018) generates RNA-guided double strand breaks in DNA
   6301..6549    +  CDS            UGI: UNGI_BPPB2 - Experimental evidence at protein level: Swiss-Prot protein existence level 1. This protein binds specifically and reversibly to the host uracil-DNA glycosylase, preventing removal of uracil residues from PBS2 DNA by the host uracil-excision repair system. From Bacillus phage PBS2 (Bacteriophage PBS2).
   6598..6845    +  terminator     CYC1 terminator: S. cerevisiae CYC1; transcription terminator for CYC1
   6864..6882    -  promoter       T7 promoter: promoter for bacteriophage T7 RNA polymerase
   6890..7045    +  CDS            lacZα (fragment): LacZα fragment of β-galactosidase; lacZ fragment
   7049..7477    +  rep_origin     f1 ori (sequence partly withheld): f1 bacteriophage origin of replication; arrow indicates direction of (+) strand synthesis
   7505..7557    -  misc_feature   bom (fragment): basis of mobility region from pBR322
   7588..7665    +  CDS            YO192_YEAST (fragment): Experimental evidence at protein level: Swiss-Prot protein existence level 1. From Saccharomyces cerevisiae (strain ATCC 204508 / S288c) (Baker's yeast).
   7805..8212    +  promoter       LEU2 promoter: S. cerevisiae LEU2
   8213..9307    +  CDS            LEU2: 3-isopropylmalate dehydrogenase, required for leucine biosynthesis; S. cerevisiae LEU2; yeast auxotrophic marker
   9669..9785    -  CDS            NFS1 (fragment): NFS1_YEAST - Also known as SPL1 From Saccharomyces cerevisiae (strain ATCC 204508 / S288c) (Baker's yeast).
   9784..9834    -  misc_feature   bom (fragment): basis of mobility region from pBR322
   9936..9971    -  CDS            rop (fragment): Rop protein, which maintains plasmids at low copy number; rop
  10040..10543   -  misc_feature   CEN/ARS: S. cerevisiae CEN6 centromere fused to an autonomously replicating sequence
  10580..10684   +  promoter       AmpR promoter: bla
  10685..11545   +  CDS            AmpR: β-lactamase; bla; confers resistance to ampicillin, carbenicillin, and related antibiotics
>Addgene plasmid #141318 | pJT112_GalL_nCDA1-xBE3 | addgene full sequence | sequence record 305053 | Addgene NGS Result
TTGAGATCCTTTTTTTCTGCGCGTAATCTGCTGCTTGCAAACAAAAAAACCACCGCTACCAGCGGTGGTT
TGTTTGCCGGATCAAGAGCTACCAACTCTTTTTCCGAAGGTAACTGGCTTCAGCAGAGCGCAGATACCAA
ATACTGTTCTTCTAGTGTAGCCGTAGTTAGGCCACCACTTCAAGAACTCTGTAGCACCGCCTACATACCT
CGCTCTGCTAATCCTGTTACCAGTGGCTGCTGCCAGTGGCGATAAGTCGTGTCTTACCGGGTTGGACTCA
AGACGATAGTTACCGGATAAGGCGCAGCGGTCGGGCTGAACGGGGGGTTCGTGCACACAGCCCAGCTTGG
AGCGAACGACCTACACCGAACTGAGATACCTACAGCGTGAGCTATGAGAAAGCGCCACGCTTCCCGAAGG
GAGAAAGGCGGACAGGTATCCGGTAAGCGGCAGGGTCGGAACAGGAGAGCGCACGAGGGAGCTTCCAGGG
GGAAACGCCTGGTATCTTTATAGTCCTGTCGGGTTTCGCCACCTCTGACTTGAGCGTCGATTTTTGTGAT
GCTCGTCAGGGGGGCGGAGCCTATGGAAAAACGCCAGCAACGCGGCCTTTTTACGGTTCCTGGCCTTTTG
CTGGCCTTTTGCTCACATGTTCTTTCCTGCGTTATCCCCTGATTCTGTGGATAACCGTATTACCGCCTTT
GAGTGAGCTGATACCGCTCGCCGCAGCCGAACGACCGAGCGCAGCGAGTCAGTGAGCGAGGAAGCGGAAG
AGCGCCCAATACGCAAACCGCCTCTCCCCGCGCGTTGGCCGATTCATTAATGCAGCTGGCACGACAGGTT
TCCCGACTGGAAAGCGGGCAGTGAGCGCAACGCAATTAATGTGAGTTAGCTCACTCATTAGGCACCCCAG
GCTTTACACTTTATGCTTCCGGCTCGTATGTTGTGTGGAATTGTGAGCGGATAACAATTTCACACAGGAA
ACAGCTATGACCATGATTACGCCAAGCGCGCAATTAACCCTCACTAAAGGGAACAAAAGCTGGAGCTCGT
GACAGCCCTCCGAAGGAAGACTCTCCTCCGTGCGTCCTCGTCTTCACCGGTCGCGTTCCTGAAACGCAGA
TGTGCCTCGCGCCGCACTGCTCCGAACAATAAAGATTCTACAATACTAGCTTTTATGGTTATGAAGAGGA
AAAATTGGCAGTAACCTGGCCCCACAAACCTTCAAATGAACGAATCAAATTAACAACCATAGGATGATAA
TGCGATTAGTTTTTTAGCCTTATTTCTGGGGTAATTAATCAGCGAAGCGATGATTTTTGATCTATTAACG
GATATATAAATGCAAAAACTGCATAACCACTTTAACTAATACTTTCAACATTTTCGGTTTGTATTACTTC
TTATTCAAATGTAATAAAAGTATCAACAAAAAATTGTTAATATACCTCTATACTTTAACGTCAAGGAGAA
AAAACCCCGGATTCTAGAACTAGTGGATCCCCCGGGAAAAAAATGACCGACGCTGAGTACGTGAGAATCC
ATGAGAAGTTGGACATCTACACGTTTAAGAAACAGTTTTTCAACAACAAAAAATCCGTGTCGCATAGATG
CTACGTTCTCTTTGAATTAAAACGACGGGGTGAACGTAGAGCGTGTTTTTGGGGCTATGCTGTGAATAAA
CCACAGAGCGGGACAGAACGTGGCATTCACGCCGAAATCTTTAGCATTAGAAAAGTCGAAGAATACCTGC
GCGACAACCCCGGACAATTCACGATAAATTGGTACTCATCCTGGAGTCCTTGTGCAGATTGCGCTGAAAA
GATCTTAGAATGGTATAACCAGGAGCTGCGGGGGAACGGCCACACTTTGAAAATCTGGGCTTGCAAACTC
TATTACGAGAAAAATGCGAGGAATCAAATTGGGCTGTGGAACCTCAGAGATAACGGGGTTGGGTTGAATG
TAATGGTAAGTGAACACTACCAATGTTGCAGGAAAATATTCATCCAATCGTCGCACAATCAATTGAATGA
GAATAGATGGCTTGAGAAGACTTTGAAGCGAGCTGAAAAACGACGGAGCGAGTTGTCCATTATGATTCAG
GTAAAAATACTCCACACCACTAAGAGTCCTGCTGTTTCTGGTTCTGAAACTCCAGGTACTTCTGAATCTG
CTACTCCAGAATCTATGGACAAGAAGTACTCCATTGGGCTCGCTATCGGCACAAACAGCGTCGGTTGGGC
CGTCATTACGGACGAGTACAAGGTGCCGAGCAAAAAATTCAAAGTTCTGGGCAATACCGATCGCCACAGC
ATAAAGAAGAACCTCATTGGCGCCCTCCTGTTCGACTCCGGGGAGACGGCCGAAGCCACGCGGCTCAAAA
GAACAGCACGGCGCAGATATACCCGCAGAAAGAATCGGATCTGCTACCTGCAGGAGATCTTTAGTAATGA
GATGGCTAAGGTGGATGACTCTTTCTTCCATAGGCTGGAGGAGTCCTTTTTGGTGGAGGAGGATAAAAAG
CACGAGCGCCACCCAATCTTTGGCAATATCGTGGACGAGGTGGCGTACCATGAAAAGTACCCAACCATAT
ATCATCTGAGGAAGAAGCTTGTAGACAGTACTGATAAGGCTGACTTGCGGTTGATCTATCTCGCGCTGGC
GCATATGATCAAATTTCGGGGACACTTCCTCATCGAGGGGGACCTGAACCCAGACAACAGCGATGTCGAC
AAACTCTTTATCCAACTGGTTCAGACTTACAATCAGCTTTTCGAAGAGAACCCGATCAACGCATCCGGAG
TTGACGCCAAAGCAATCCTGAGCGCTAGGCTGTCCAAATCCCGGCGGCTCGAAAACCTCATCGCACAGCT
CCCTGGGGAGAAGAAGAACGGCCTGTTTGGTAATCTTATCGCCCTGTCCCTCGGGCTGACCCCCAACTTT
AAATCTAACTTCGACCTGGCCGAAGATACCAAGCTTCAACTGAGCAAAGACACCTACGATGATGATCTCG
ACAATCTGCTGGCCCAGATCGGCGACCAGTACGCAGACCTTTTTTTGGCGGCAAAGAACCTGTCAGACGC
CATTCTGCTGAGTGATATTCTGCGAGTGAACACGGAGATCACCAAAGCTCCGCTGAGCGCTAGTATGATC
AAGCTCTATGATGAGCACCACCAAGACTTGACTTTGCTGAAGGCCCTTGTCAGACAGCAACTGCCTGAGA
AGTACAAGGAAATTTTCTTCGATCAGTCTAAAAATGGCTACGCCGGATACATTGACGGCGGAGCAAGCCA
GGAGGAATTTTACAAATTTATTAAGCCCATCTTGGAAAAAATGGACGGCACCGAGGAGCTGCTGGTAAAG
CTTAACAGAGAAGATCTGTTGCGCAAACAGCGCACTTTCGACAATGGAATCATCCCCCACCAGATTCACC
TGGGCGAACTGCACGCTATCCTCAGGCGGCAAGAGGATTTCTACCCCTTTTTGAAAGATAACAGGGAAAA
GATTGAGAAAATCCTCACATTTCGGATACCCTACTATGTAGGCCCCCTCGCCCGGGGAAATTCCAGATTC
GCGTGGATGACTCGCAAATCAGAAGAGACCATCACTCCCTGGAACTTCGAGAAAGTCGTGGATAAGGGGG
CCTCTGCCCAGTCCTTCATCGAAAGGATGACTAACTTTGATAAAAATCTGCCTAACGAAAAGGTGCTTCC
TAAACACTCTCTGCTGTACGAGTACTTCACAGTTTATAACGAGCTCACCAAGGTCAAATACGTCACAGAA
GGGATGAGAAAGCCAGCATTCCTGTCTGGAGATCAGAAGAAAGCTATTGTGGACCTCCTCTTCAAGACGA
ACCGGAAAGTTACCGTGAAACAGCTCAAAGAAGACTATTTCAAAAAGATTGAATGTTTCGACTCTGTTGA
AATCAGCGGAGTGGAGGATCGCTTCAACGCATCCCTGGGAACGTATCACGATCTCCTGAAAATCATTAAA
GACAAGGACTTCCTGGACAATGAGGAGAACGAGGACATTCTTGAGGACATTGTCCTCACCCTTACGTTGT
TTGAAGATAGGGAGATGATTGAAGAACGCTTGAAAACTTACGCTCATCTCTTCGACGACAAAGTCATGAA
GCAGCTCAAGAGGCGCCGATATACAGGATGGGGGCGGCTGTCAAGAAAACTGATCAATGGGATCCGAGAC
AAGCAGAGTGGAAAGACAATCCTGGATTTTCTTAAGTCCGATGGATTTGCCAACCGGAACTTCATTCAGT
TGATCCATGATGACTCTCTCACCTTTAAGGAGGACATCCAGAAAGCACAAGTTTCTGGCCAGGGGGACAG
TCTTCACGAGCACATCGCTAATCTTGCAGGTAGCCCAGCTATCAAAAAGGGAATACTGCAGACCGTTAAG
GTCGTGGATGAACTCGTCAAAGTAATGGGAAGGCATAAGCCCGAGAATATCGTTATCGAGATGGCCCGAG
AGAACCAAACCACCCAGAAGGGACAGAAGAACAGTAGGGAAAGGATGAAGAGGATTGAAGAGGGTATAAA
AGAACTGGGGTCCCAAATCCTTAAGGAACACCCAGTTGAAAACACCCAGCTTCAGAATGAGAAGCTCTAC
CTGTACTACCTGCAGAACGGCAGGGACATGTACGTGGATCAGGAACTGGACATCAATCGGCTCTCCGACT
ACGACGTGGATCATATCGTGCCCCAGTCTTTTCTCAAAGATGATTCTATTGATAATAAAGTGTTGACAAG
ATCCGATAAAAACAGAGGGAAGAGTGATAACGTCCCCTCAGAAGAAGTTGTCAAGAAAATGAAAAATTAT
TGGCGGCAGCTGCTGAACGCCAAACTGATCACACAACGGAAGTTCGATAATCTGACTAAGGCTGAACGAG
GTGGCCTGTCTGAGTTGGATAAAGCCGGTTTCATCAAAAGGCAGCTTGTTGAGACACGCCAGATCACCAA
GCACGTGGCCCAAATTCTCGATTCACGCATGAACACCAAGTACGATGAAAATGACAAACTGATTCGAGAG
GTGAAAGTTATTACTCTGAAGTCTAAGCTGGTCTCAGATTTCAGAAAGGACTTTCAGTTTTATAAGGTGA
GAGAGATCAACAATTACCACCATGCGCATGATGCCTACCTGAATGCAGTGGTAGGCACTGCACTTATCAA
AAAATATCCCAAGCTTGAATCTGAATTTGTTTACGGAGACTATAAAGTGTACGATGTTAGGAAAATGATC
GCAAAGTCTGAGCAGGAAATAGGCAAGGCCACCGCTAAGTACTTCTTTTACAGCAATATTATGAATTTTT
TCAAGACCGAGATTACACTGGCCAATGGAGAGATTCGGAAGCGACCACTTATCGAAACAAACGGAGAAAC
AGGAGAAATCGTGTGGGACAAGGGTAGGGATTTCGCGACAGTCCGGAAGGTCCTGTCCATGCCGCAGGTG
AACATCGTTAAAAAGACCGAAGTACAGACCGGAGGCTTCTCCAAGGAAAGTATCCTCCCGAAAAGGAACA
GCGACAAGCTGATCGCACGCAAAAAAGATTGGGACCCCAAGAAATACGGCGGATTCGATTCTCCTACAGT
CGCTTACAGTGTACTGGTTGTGGCTAAAGTGGAGAAAGGGAAGTCTAAAAAACTCAAAAGCGTCAAGGAA
CTGCTGGGCATCACAATCATGGAGCGATCAAGCTTCGAAAAAAACCCCATCGACTTTCTCGAGGCGAAAG
GATATAAAGAGGTCAAAAAAGACCTCATCATTAAGCTTCCCAAGTACTCTCTCTTTGAGCTTGAAAACGG
CCGGAAACGAATGCTCGCTAGTGCGGGCGTGCTGCAGAAAGGTAACGAGCTGGCACTGCCCTCTAAATAC
GTTAATTTCTTGTATCTGGCCAGCCACTATGAAAAGCTCAAAGGGTCTCCCGAAGATAATGAGCAGAAGC
AGCTGTTCGTGGAACAACACAAACACTACCTTGATGAGATCATCGAGCAAATAAGCGAATTCTCCAAAAG
AGTGATCCTCGCCGACGCTAACCTCGATAAGGTGCTTTCTGCTTACAATAAGCACAGGGATAAGCCCATC
AGGGAGCAGGCAGAAAACATTATCCACTTGTTTACTCTGACCAACTTGGGCGCGCCTGCAGCCTTCAAGT
ACTTCGACACCACCATAGACAGAAAGCGGTACACCTCTACAAAGGAGGTCCTGGACGCCACACTGATTCA
TCAGTCAATTACGGGGCTCTATGAAACAAGAATCGACCTCTCTCAGCTCGGTGGAGACTCTGGTGGTTCA
ACTAATTTATCTGATATTATTGAAAAAGAAACAGGTAAACAATTAGTTATTCAAGAATCAATTTTAATGT
TGCCAGAAGAAGTTGAAGAAGTTATTGGTAATAAACCAGAATCTGATATTTTAGTTCATACTGCTTATGA
TGAATCTACTGATGAAAATGTTATGTTATTGACTTCAGATGCTCCAGAATATAAACCATGGGCTTTAGTT
ATTCAAGATTCTAATGGTGAAAATAAAATTAAAATGTTGTCTGGTGGTTCACCCAAGAAGAAGAGGAAGG
TGTGATCTCTTCTCGAGTCATGTAATTAGTTATGTCACGCTTACATTCACGCCCTCCCCCCACATCCGCT
CTAACCGAAAAGGAAGGAGTTAGACAACCTGAAGTCTAGGTCCCTATTTATTTTTTTATAGTTATGTTAG
TATTAAGAACGTTATTTATATTTCAAATTTTTCTTTTTTTTCTGTACAGACGCGTGTACGCATGTAACAT
TATACTGAAAACCTTGCTTGAGAAGGTTTTGGGACGCTCGAAGGCTTTAATTTGCGGCCGGTACCCAATT
CGCCCTATAGTGAGTCGTATTACGCGCGCTCACTGGCCGTCGTTTTACAACGTCGTGACTGGGAAAACCC
TGGCGTTACCCAACTTAATCGCCTTGCAGCACATCCCCCTTTCGCCAGCTGGCGTAATAGCGAAGAGGCC
CGCACCGATCGCCCTTCCCAACAGTTGCGCAGCCTGAATGGCGAATGG
[124 nt withheld, positions 7049-7172]
C
[91 nt withheld, positions 7174-7264]
A
[49 nt withheld, positions 7266-7314]
CCTTTGACGTTGGAGTCCACGTTCTTT
[37 nt withheld, positions 7342-7378]
ACCCTATCTCGGTCTATTCTTTTGATTTATAAGGGATTTTGCCGATTTCGGCCTATTGGTTAAAAAATGA
GCTGATTTAACAAAAATTTAACGCGAATTTTAACAAAATATTAACGCTTACAATTTCCTGATGCGGTATT
TTCTCCTTACGCATCTGTGCGGTATTTCACACCGCATATCGACCGGTCGAGGAGAACTTCTAGTATATCT
ACATACCTAATATTATTGCCTTATTAAAAATGGAATCCCAACAATTACATCAAAATCCACATTCTCTTCA
AAATCAATTGTCCTGTACTTCCTTGTTCATGTGTGTTCAAAAACGTTATATTTATAGGATAATTATACTC
TATTTCTCAACAAGTAATTGGTTGTTTGGCCGAGCGGTCTAAGGCGCCTGATTCAAGAAATATCTTGACC
GCAGTTAACTGTGGGAATACTCAGGTATCGTAAGATGCAAGAGTTCGAATCTCTTAGCAACCATTATTTT
TTTCCTCAACATAACGAGAACACACAGGGGCGCTATCGCACAGAATCAAATTCGATGACTGGAAATTTTT
TGTTAATTTCAGAGGTCGCCTGACGCATATACCTTTTTCAACTGAAAAATTGGGAGAAAAAGGAAAGGTG
AGAGCGCCGGAACCGGCTTTTCATATAGAATAGAGAAGCGTTCATGACTAAATGCTTGCATCACAATACT
TGAAGTTGACAATATTATTTAAGGACCTATTGTTTTTTCCAATAGGTGGTTAGCAATCGTCTTACTTTCT
AACTTTTCTTACCTTTTACATTTCAGCAATATATATATATATATTTCAAGGATATACCATTCTAATGTCT
GCCCCTAAGAAGATCGTCGTTTTGCCAGGTGACCACGTTGGTCAAGAAATCACAGCCGAAGCCATTAAGG
TTCTTAAAGCTATTTCTGATGTTCGTTCCAATGTCAAGTTCGATTTCGAAAATCATTTAATTGGTGGTGC
TGCTATCGATGCTACAGGTGTTCCACTTCCAGATGAGGCGCTGGAAGCCTCCAAGAAGGCTGATGCCGTT
TTGTTAGGTGCTGTGGGTGGTCCTAAATGGGGTACCGGTAGTGTTAGACCTGAACAAGGTTTACTAAAAA
TCCGTAAAGAACTTCAATTGTACGCCAACTTAAGACCATGTAACTTTGCATCCGACTCTCTTTTAGACTT
ATCTCCAATCAAGCCACAATTTGCTAAAGGTACTGACTTCGTTGTTGTCAGAGAATTAGTGGGAGGTATT
TACTTTGGTAAGAGAAAGGAAGACGATGGTGATGGTGTCGCTTGGGATAGTGAACAATACACCGTTCCAG
AAGTGCAAAGAATCACAAGAATGGCCGCTTTCATGGCCCTACAACATGAGCCACCATTGCCTATTTGGTC
CTTGGATAAAGCTAATGTTTTGGCCTCTTCAAGATTATGGAGAAAAACTGTGGAGGAAACCATCAAGAAC
GAATTCCCTACATTGAAGGTTCAACATCAATTGATTGATTCTGCCGCCATGATCCTAGTTAAGAACCCAA
CCCACCTAAATGGTATTATAATCACCAGCAACATGTTTGGTGATATCATCTCCGATGAAGCCTCCGTTAT
CCCAGGTTCCTTGGGTTTGTTGCCATCTGCGTCCTTGGCCTCTTTGCCAGACAAGAACACCGCATTTGGT
TTGTACGAACCATGCCACGGTTCTGCTCCAGATTTGCCAAAGAATAAGGTCAACCCTATCGCCACTATCT
TGTCTGCTGCAATGATGTTGAAATTGTCATTGAACTTGCCTGAAGAAGGTAAGGCCATTGAAGATGCAGT
TAAAAAGGTTTTGGATGCAGGTATCAGAACTGGTGATTTAGGTGGTTCCAACAGTACCACCGAAGTCGGT
GATGCTGTCGCCGAAGAAGTTAAGAAAATCCTTGCTTAAAAAGATTCTCTTTTTTTATGATATTTGTACA
TAAACTTTATAAATGAAATTCATAATAGAAACGACACGAAATTACAAAATGGAATATGTTCATAGGGTAG
ACGAAACTATATACGCAATCTACATACATTTATCAAGAAGGAGAAAAAGGAGGATGTAAAGGAATACAGG
TAAGCAAATTGATACTAATGGCTCAACGTGATAAGGAAAAAGAATTGCACTTTAACATTAATATTGACAA
GGAGGAGGGCACCACACAAAAAGTTAGGTGTAACAGAAAATCATGAAACTATGATTCCTAATTTATATAT
TGGAGGATTTTCTCTAAAAAAAAAAAAATACAACAAATAAAAAACACTCAATGACCTGACCATTTGATGG
AGTTTAAGTCAATACCTTCTTGAACCATTTCCCATAATGGTGAAAGTTCCCTCAAGAATTTTACTCTGTC
AGAAACGGCCTTAACGACGTAGTCGATATGGTGCACTCTCAGTACAATCTGCTCTGATGCCGCATAGTTA
AGCCAGCCCCGACACCCGCCAACACCCGCTGACGCGCCCTGACGGGCTTGTCTGCTCCCGGCATCCGCTT
ACAGACAAGCTGTGACCGTCTCCGGGAGCTGCATGTGTCAGAGGTTTTCACCGTCATCACCGAAACGCGC
GAGACGAAAGGGCCTCGTGATACGCCTATTTTTATAGGTTAATGTCATGATAATAATGGTTTCTTAGGAC
GGATCGCTTGCCTGTAACTTACACGCGCCTCGTATCTTTTAATGATGGAATAATTTGGGAATTTACTCTG
TGTTTATTTATTTTTATGTTTTGTATTTGGATTTTAGAAAGTAAATAAAGAAGGTAGAAGAGTTACGGAA
TGAAGAAAAAAAAATAAACAAAGGTTTAAAAAATTTCAACAAAAAGCGTACTTTACATATATATTTATTA
GACAAGAAAAGCAGATTAAATAGATATACATTCGATTAACGATAAGTAAAATGTAAAATCACAGGATTTT
CGTGTGTGGTCTTCTACACAGACAAGATGAAACAATTCGGCATTAATACCTGAGAGCAGGAAGAGCAAGA
TAAAAGGTAGTATTTGTTGGCGATCCCCCTAGAGTCTTTTACATCTTCGGAAAACAAAAACTATTTTTTC
TTTAATTTCTTTTTTTACTTTCTATTTTTAATTTATATATTTATATTAAAAAATTTAAATTATAATTATT
TTTATAGCACGTGATGAAAAGGACCCAGGTGGCACTTTTCGGGGAAATGTGCGCGGAACCCCTATTTGTT
TATTTTTCTAAATACATTCAAATATGTATCCGCTCATGAGACAATAACCCTGATAAATGCTTCAATAATA
TTGAAAAAGGAAGAGTATGAGTATTCAACATTTCCGTGTCGCCCTTATTCCCTTTTTTGCGGCATTTTGC
CTTCCTGTTTTTGCTCACCCAGAAACGCTGGTGAAAGTAAAAGATGCTGAAGATCAGTTGGGTGCACGAG
TGGGTTACATCGAACTGGATCTCAACAGCGGTAAGATCCTTGAGAGTTTTCGCCCCGAAGAACGTTTTCC
AATGATGAGCACTTTTAAAGTTCTGCTATGTGGCGCGGTATTATCCCGTATTGACGCCGGGCAAGAGCAA
CTCGGTCGCCGCATACACTATTCTCAGAATGACTTGGTTGAGTACTCACCAGTCACAGAAAAGCATCTTA
CGGATGGCATGACAGTAAGAGAATTATGCAGTGCTGCCATAACCATGAGTGATAACACTGCGGCCAACTT
ACTTCTGACAACGATCGGAGGACCGAAGGAGCTAACCGCTTTTTTGCACAACATGGGGGATCATGTAACT
CGCCTTGATCGTTGGGAACCGGAGCTGAATGAAGCCATACCAAACGACGAGCGTGACACCACGATGCCTG
TAGCAATGGCAACAACGTTGCGCAAACTATTAACTGGCGAACTACTTACTCTAGCTTCCCGGCAACAATT
AATAGACTGGATGGAGGCGGATAAAGTTGCAGGACCACTTCTGCGCTCGGCCCTTCCGGCTGGCTGGTTT
ATTGCTGATAAATCTGGAGCCGGTGAGCGTGGGTCTCGCGGTATCATTGCAGCACTGGGGCCAGATGGTA
AGCCCTCCCGTATCGTAGTTATCTACACGACGGGGAGTCAGGCAACTATGGATGAACGAAATAGACAGAT
CGCTGAGATAGGTGCCTCACTGATTAAGCATTGGTAACTGTCAGACCAAGTTTACTCATATATACTTTAG
ATTGATTTAAAACTTCATTTTTAATTTAAAAGGATCTAGGTGAAGATCCTTTTTGATAATCTCATGACCA
AAATCCCTTAACGTGAGTTTTCGTTCCACTGAGCGTCAGACCCCGTAGAAAAGATCAAAGGATCTTC
